>Addgene plasmid #66837 | mCherry-CRY2-5ptaseOCRL(D523G) | depositor full sequence | sequence record 116724 | mCherry-CRY2-5ptaseOCRL(D523G)
TAATCAATTACGGGGTCATTAGTTCATAGCCCATATATGGAGTTCCGCGTTACATAACTTACGGTAAATG
GCCCGCCTGGCTGACCGCCCAACGACCCCCGCCCATTGACGTCAATAATGACGTATGTTCCCATAGTAAC
GCCAATAGGGACTTTCCATTGACGTCAATGGGTGGAGTATTTACGGTAAACTGCCCACTTGGCAGTACAT
CAAGTGTATCATATGCCAAGTACGCCCCCTATTGACGTCAATGACGGTAAATGGCCCGCCTGGCATTATG
CCCAGTACATGACCTTATGGGACTTTCCTACTTGGCAGTACATCTACGTATTAGTCATCGCTATTACCAT
GGTGATGCGGTTTTGGCAGTACATCAATGGGCGTGGATAGCGGTTTGACTCACGGGGATTTCCAAGTCTC
CACCCCATTGACGTCAATGGGAGTTTGTTTTGGCACCAAAATCAACGGGACTTTCCAAAATGTCGTAACA
ACTCCGCCCCATTGACGCAAATGGGCGGTAGGCGTGTACGGTGGGAGGTCTATATAAGCAGAGCTGGTTT
AGTGAACCGTCAGATCCGCTAGCGCCACCATGGTGAGCAAGGGCGAGGAGGATAACATGGCCATCATCAA
GGAGTTCATGCGCTTCAAGGTGCACATGGAGGGCTCCGTGAACGGCCACGAGTTCGAGATCGAGGGCGAG
GGCGAGGGCCGCCCCTACGAGGGCACCCAGACCGCCAAGCTGAAGGTGACCAAGGGTGGCCCCCTGCCCT
TCGCCTGGGACATCCTGTCCCCTCAGTTCATGTACGGCTCCAAGGCCTACGTGAAGCACCCCGCCGACAT
CCCCGACTACTTGAAGCTGTCCTTCCCCGAGGGCTTCAAGTGGGAGCGCGTGATGAACTTCGAGGACGGC
GGCGTGGTGACCGTGACCCAGGACTCCTCCCTGCAGGACGGCGAGTTCATCTACAAGGTGAAGCTGCGCG
GCACCAACTTCCCCTCCGACGGCCCCGTAATGCAGAAGAAGACCATGGGCTGGGAGGCCTCCTCCGAGCG
GATGTACCCCGAGGACGGCGCCCTGAAGGGCGAGATCAAGCAGAGGCTGAAGCTGAAGGACGGCGGCCAC
TACGACGCTGAGGTCAAGACCACCTACAAGGCCAAGAAGCCCGTGCAGCTGCCCGGCGCCTACAACGTCA
ACATCAAGTTGGACATCACCTCCCACAACGAGGACTACACCATCGTGGAACAGTACGAACGCGCCGAGGG
CCGCCACTCCACCGGCGGCATGGACGAGCTGTACAAGAGATCTCGAAGCGCGGCCGCGGGAGCAGGAGGA
GCAGCTCGAGCTATGAAGATGGACAAAAAGACTATAGTTTGGTTTAGAAGAGACCTAAGGATTGAGGATA
ATCCTGCATTAGCAGCAGCTGCTCACGAAGGATCTGTTTTTCCTGTCTTCATTTGGTGTCCTGAAGAAGA
AGGACAGTTTTATCCTGGAAGAGCTTCAAGATGGTGGATGAAACAATCACTTGCTCACTTATCTCAATCC
TTGAAGGCTCTTGGATCTGACCTCACTTTAATCAAAACCCACAACACGATTTCAGCGATCTTGGATTGTA
TCCGCGTTACCGGTGCTACAAAAGTCGTCTTTAACCACCTCTATGATCCTGTTTCGTTAGTTCGGGACCA
TACCGTAAAGGAGAAGCTGGTGGAACGTGGGATCTCTGTGCAAAGCTACAATGGAGATCTATTGTATGAA
CCGTGGGAGATATACTGCGAAAAGGGCAAACCTTTTACGAGTTTCAATTCTTACTGGAAGAAATGCTTAG
ATATGTCGATTGAATCCGTTATGCTTCCTCCTCCTTGGCGGTTGATGCCAATAACTGCAGCGGCTGAAGC
GATTTGGGCGTGTTCGATTGAAGAACTAGGGCTGGAGAATGAGGCCGAGAAACCGAGCAATGCGTTGTTA
ACTAGAGCTTGGTCTCCAGGATGGAGCAATGCTGATAAGTTACTAAATGAGTTCATCGAGAAGCAGTTGA
TAGATTATGCAAAGAACAGCAAGAAAGTTGTTGGGAATTCTACTTCACTACTTTCTCCGTATCTCCATTT
CGGGGAAATAAGCGTCAGACACGTTTTCCAGTGTGCCCGGATGAAACAAATTATATGGGCAAGAGATAAG
AACAGTGAAGGAGAAGAAAGTGCAGATCTTTTTCTTAGGGGAATCGGTTTAAGAGAGTATTCTCGGTATA
TATGTTTCAACTTCCCGTTTACTCACGAGCAATCGTTGTTGAGTCATCTTCGGTTTTTCCCTTGGGATGC
TGATGTTGATAAGTTCAAGGCCTGGAGACAAGGCAGGACCGGTTATCCGTTGGTGGATGCCGGAATGAGA
GAGCTTTGGGCTACCGGATGGATGCATAACAGAATAAGAGTGATTGTTTCAAGCTTTGCTGTGAAGTTTC
TTCTCCTTCCATGGAAATGGGGAATGAAGTATTTCTGGGATACACTTTTGGATGCTGATTTGGAATGTGA
CATCCTTGGCTGGCAGTATATCTCTGGGAGTATCCCCGATGGCCACGAGCTTGATCGCTTGGACAATCCC
GCGTTACAAGGCGCCAAATATGACCCAGAAGGTGAGTACATAAGGCAATGGCTTCCCGAGCTTGCGAGAT
TGCCAACTGAATGGATCCATCATCCATGGGACGCTCCTTTAACCGTACTCAAAGCTTCTGGTGTGGAACT
CGGAACAAACTATGCGAAACCCATTGTAGACATCGACACAGCTCGTGAGCTACTAGCTAAAGCTATTTCA
AGAACCCGTGAAGCACAGATCATGATCGGAGCAGCAGCTCGAGGCGCAGCAGCGGGAGCAGGAGGAGCAG
GTCGATCGTATGTCAACATTCAGACTTTCAGATTTTTTGTTGGAACTTGGAATGTGAATGGCCAGTCTCC
AGATAGCGGGTTAGAACCTTGGCTGAACTGTGATCCCAATCCTCCTGATATCTACTGCATTGGATTCCAA
GAACTGGACTTGAGCACAGAAGCCTTCTTCTACTTTGAATCTGTGAAGGAACAAGAATGGTCCATGGCTG
TAGAGAGAGGTTTGCATTCCAAAGCCAAGTATAAGAAAGTTCAACTGGTGCGCCTTGTTGGGATGATGCT
TCTTATATTTGCCAGAAAGGATCAGTGTCGATACATTCGTGATATTGCTACAGAAACAGTTGGAACTGGA
ATCATGGGGAAAATGGGAAACAAAGGTGGGGTAGCTGTGAGATTTGTATTTCACAACACCACCTTTTGCA
TTGTCAATTCCCATCTGGCTGCACACGTGGAGGACTTTGAGAGAAGGAATCAAGATTATAAGGACATTTG
TGCGAGAATGAGTTTTGTGGTCCCAAATCAGACCCTCCCGCAGTTGAACATCATGAAACATGAGGTTGTC
ATTTGGTTGGGAGATTTGAATTATAGACTTTGCATGCCTGATGCCAATGAGGTGAAAAGTCTTATTAATA
AGAAAGACCTTCAGAGACTCTTGAAATTCGACCAGCTAAATATTCAGCGCACACAGAAAAAAGCTTTTGT
TGACTTCAATGAAGGGGAAATCAAGTTCATCCCCACTTATAAGTATGACTCTAAAACAGACCGGTGGGAT
TCCAGTGGGAAATGCCGGGTTCCAGCCTGGTGTGACCGAATTCTTTGGAGAGGAACAAATGTTAATCAGC
TTAATTATCGGAGTCACATGGAACTGAAAACCAGCGGCCACAAGCCTGTTAGCGCCCTCTTCCATATTGG
GGTGAAGGTTGTGGATTGAGGTACCGCGGGCCCGGGATCCACCGGATCTAGATAACTGATCATAATCAGC
CATACCACATTTGTAGAGGTTTTACTTGCTTTAAAAAACCTCCCACACCTCCCCCTGAACCTGAAACATA
AAATGAATGCAATTGTTGTTGTTAACTTGTTTATTGCAGCTTATAATGGTTACAAATAAAGCAATAGCAT
CACAAATTTCACAAATAAAGCATTTTTTTCACTGCATTCTAGTTGTGGTTTGTCCAAACTCATCAATGTA
TCTTAACGCGTAAATTGTAAGCGTTAATATTTTGTTAAAATTCGCGTTAAATTTTTGTTAAATCAGCTCA
TTTTTTAACCAATAGGCCGAAATCGGCAAAATCCCTTATAAATCAAAAGAATAGACCGAGATAGGGT
[37 nt withheld, positions 4198-4234]
AAAGAACGTGGACTCCAACGTCAAAGG
[49 nt withheld, positions 4262-4310]
T
[91 nt withheld, positions 4312-4402]
G
[124 nt withheld, positions 4404-4527]
CAGGTGGCACTTTTCGGGGAAATGTGCGCGGAACCCCTATTTGTTTATTTTTCTAAATACATTCAAATAT
GTATCCGCTCATGAGACAATAACCCTGATAAATGCTTCAATAATATTGAAAAAGGAAGAGTCCTGAGGCG
GAAAGAACCAGCTGTGGAATGTGTGTCAGTTAGGGTGTGGAAAGTCCCCAGGCTCCCCAGCAGGCAGAAG
TATGCAAAGCATGCATCTCAATTAGTCAGCAACCAGGTGTGGAAAGTCCCCAGGCTCCCCAGCAGGCAGA
AGTATGCAAAGCATGCATCTCAATTAGTCAGCAACCATAGTCCCGCCCCTAACTCCGCCCATCCCGCCCC
TAACTCCGCCCAGTTCCGCCCATTCTCCGCCCCATGGCTGACTAATTTTTTTTATTTATGCAGAGGCCGA
GGCCGCCTCGGCCTCTGAGCTATTCCAGAAGTAGTGAGGAGGCTTTTTTGGAGGCCTAGGCTTTTGCAAA
GATCGATCAAGAGACAGGATGAGGATCGTTTCGCATGATTGAACAAGATGGATTGCACGCAGGTTCTCCG
GCCGCTTGGGTGGAGAGGCTATTCGGCTATGACTGGGCACAACAGACAATCGGCTGCTCTGATGCCGCCG
TGTTCCGGCTGTCAGCGCAGGGGCGCCCGGTTCTTTTTGTCAAGACCGACCTGTCCGGTGCCCTGAATGA
ACTGCAAGACGAGGCAGCGCGGCTATCGTGGCTGGCCACGACGGGCGTTCCTTGCGCAGCTGTGCTCGAC
GTTGTCACTGAAGCGGGAAGGGACTGGCTGCTATTGGGCGAAGTGCCGGGGCAGGATCTCCTGTCATCTC
ACCTTGCTCCTGCCGAGAAAGTATCCATCATGGCTGATGCAATGCGGCGGCTGCATACGCTTGATCCGGC
TACCTGCCCATTCGACCACCAAGCGAAACATCGCATCGAGCGAGCACGTACTCGGATGGAAGCCGGTCTT
GTCGATCAGGATGATCTGGACGAAGAGCATCAGGGGCTCGCGCCAGCCGAACTGTTCGCCAGGCTCAAGG
CGAGCATGCCCGACGGCGAGGATCTCGTCGTGACCCATGGCGATGCCTGCTTGCCGAATATCATGGTGGA
AAATGGCCGCTTTTCTGGATTCATCGACTGTGGCCGGCTGGGTGTGGCGGACCGCTATCAGGACATAGCG
TTGGCTACCCGTGATATTGCTGAAGAGCTTGGCGGCGAATGGGCTGACCGCTTCCTCGTGCTTTACGGTA
TCGCCGCTCCCGATTCGCAGCGCATCGCCTTCTATCGCCTTCTTGACGAGTTCTTCTGAGCGGGACTCTG
GGGTTCGAAATGACCGACCAAGCGACGCCCAACCTGCCATCACGAGATTTCGATTCCACCGCCGCCTTCT
ATGAAAGGTTGGGCTTCGGAATCGTTTTCCGGGACGCCGGCTGGATGATCCTCCAGCGCGGGGATCTCAT
GCTGGAGTTCTTCGCCCACCCTAGGGGGAGGCTAACTGAAACACGGAAGGAGACAATACCGGAAGGAACC
CGCGCTATGACGGCAATAAAAAGACAGAATAAAACGCACGGTGTTGGGTCGTTTGTTCATAAACGCGGGG
TTCGGTCCCAGGGCTGGCACTCTGTCGATACCCCACCGAGACCCCATTGGGGCCAATACGCCCGCGTTTC
TTCCTTTTCCCCACCCCACCCCCCAAGTTCGGGTGAAGGCCCAGGGCTCGCAGCCAACGTCGGGGCGGCA
GGCCCTGCCATAGCCTCAGGTTACTCATATATACTTTAGATTGATTTAAAACTTCATTTTTAATTTAAAA
GGATCTAGGTGAAGATCCTTTTTGATAATCTCATGACCAAAATCCCTTAACGTGAGTTTTCGTTCCACTG
AGCGTCAGACCCCGTAGAAAAGATCAAAGGATCTTCTTGAGATCCTTTTTTTCTGCGCGTAATCTGCTGC
TTGCAAACAAAAAAACCACCGCTACCAGCGGTGGTTTGTTTGCCGGATCAAGAGCTACCAACTCTTTTTC
CGAAGGTAACTGGCTTCAGCAGAGCGCAGATACCAAATACTGTCCTTCTAGTGTAGCCGTAGTTAGGCCA
CCACTTCAAGAACTCTGTAGCACCGCCTACATACCTCGCTCTGCTAATCCTGTTACCAGTGGCTGCTGCC
AGTGGCGATAAGTCGTGTCTTACCGGGTTGGACTCAAGACGATAGTTACCGGATAAGGCGCAGCGGTCGG
GCTGAACGGGGGGTTCGTGCACACAGCCCAGCTTGGAGCGAACGACCTACACCGAACTGAGATACCTACA
GCGTGAGCTATGAGAAAGCGCCACGCTTCCCGAAGGGAGAAAGGCGGACAGGTATCCGGTAAGCGGCAGG
GTCGGAACAGGAGAGCGCACGAGGGAGCTTCCAGGGGGAAACGCCTGGTATCTTTATAGTCCTGTCGGGT
TTCGCCACCTCTGACTTGAGCGTCGATTTTTGTGATGCTCGTCAGGGGGGCGGAGCCTATGGAAAAACGC
CAGCAACGCGGCCTTTTTACGGTTCCTGGCCTTTTGCTGGCCTTTTGCTCACATGTTCTTTCCTGCGTTA
TCCCCTGATTCTGTGGATAACCGTATTACCGCCATGCAT
Features (pLannotate 1.2.2; 16 found; start..end, strand, type, name):
     48..351     +  enhancer       CMV enhancer: human cytomegalovirus immediate early enhancer
    352..555     +  promoter       CMV promoter: human cytomegalovirus (CMV) immediate early promoter
    590..1297    +  CDS            mCherry: mCherry is a basic (constitutively fluorescent) red fluorescent protein published in 2004, derived from Discosoma sp.. It is reported to be a very rapidly-maturing monomer with low acid sensitivity.
   1343..2836    +  CDS            CRY2PHR: N-terminal photolyase homology region of Arabidopsis thaliana cryptochrome 2 binds to CIB1 upon exposure to blue light (Kennedy et al., 2010)
   2873..3796    +  CDS            OCRL (fragment): OCRL_HUMAN - Also known as OCRL1 From Homo sapiens (Human).
   3800..3825    +  misc_feature   MCS (fragment): multiple cloning site
   3837..3921    +  CDS            large T antigen (fragment): large T antigen from SV40 (simian virus 40)
   3944..4065    +  polyA_signal   SV40 poly(A) signal: SV40 polyadenylation signal
   4099..4527    -  rep_origin     f1 ori (sequence partly withheld): f1 bacteriophage origin of replication; arrow indicates direction of (+) strand synthesis
   4554..4658    +  promoter       AmpR promoter: bla
   4660..5017    +  promoter       SV40 promoter: SV40 enhancer and early promoter
   5052..5846    +  CDS            NeoR/KanR: aminoglycoside phosphotransferase from Tn5; aph(3')-II (or nptII); confers resistance to neomycin, kanamycin, and G418 (Geneticin®)
   5867..6019    +  CDS            ble (fragment): BLE_KLEPN - Experimental evidence at protein level: Swiss-Prot protein existence level 1. Binding protein with a strong affinity to the bleomycin family of antibiotics. Binds to CL990; an antimitotic-antibiotic compound. From Klebsiella pneumoniae.
   6078..6125    +  polyA_signal   HSV TK poly(A) signal: herpes simplex virus thymidine kinase polyadenylation signal (Cole and Stacy, 1985)
   6216..6232    -  polyA_signal   bGH poly(A) signal (fragment): bovine growth hormone polyadenylation signal
   6454..7042    +  rep_origin     ori: high-copy-number ColE1/pMB1/pBR322/pUC origin of replication
