[The description below was written by a language model from this plasmid's Addgene catalogue record and pLannotate feature annotations shown in this document.]
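Description:
mCherry-CRY2-5ptaseOCRL(D523G) is a 7,156 nt mammalian expression plasmid built on the Clontech pmCherry-C1 backbone. It replicates in E. coli from a high-copy ColE1/pUC-type origin and is selected with kanamycin. The single NeoR/KanR (Tn5 aminoglycoside phosphotransferase) gene sits behind tandem bacterial (bla) and SV40 early promoters and is followed by an HSV TK polyadenylation signal, so the same marker can also confer G418 resistance in mammalian cells. An f1 origin is also present. The short "ble", bGH poly(A) and SV40 large T antigen fragments in the feature table are probably annotation hits to backbone remnants rather than functional elements.

The payload is a single open reading frame driven by the CMV immediate-early enhancer and promoter and terminated by the SV40 poly(A) signal. It encodes mCherry at the N terminus, then CRY2PHR, the photolyase homology region of Arabidopsis thaliana cryptochrome 2. The C-terminal part is the inositol 5-phosphatase module of human OCRL, which was inserted between PvuI and KpnI sites. The OCRL fragment carries the D523G substitution, which the record describes as rendering the domain catalytically inactive.

Blue light induces CRY2PHR to bind CIBN, the N-terminal portion of its partner CIB1. Illumination therefore recruits the fusion to wherever a co-expressed CIBN-tagged anchor is located, and mCherry allows the relocation to be followed by red fluorescence. The plasmid belongs to a toolkit for optogenetic control of phosphoinositide metabolism. Because its phosphatase is inactive, it presumably serves as a negative control for a catalytically active version, separating the effects of light-driven recruitment from those of lipid dephosphorylation.
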