Addgene plasmid #66837: mCherry-CRY2-5ptaseOCRL(D523G)
Purpose: Expression of inositol 5-phosphatase domain of OCRL(D523G - catalytically inactive mutant). Binds to CIBN upon blue light illumination.
Depositing lab: Pietro De Camilli. Depositing organization: Yale University. Publication: Optogenetic control of phosphoinositide metabolism. Idevall-Hagren O, Dickson EJ, Hille B, Toomre DK, De Camilli P. Proc Natl Acad Sci U S A. 2012 Aug 28;109(35):E2316-23. doi: 10.1073/pnas.1211305109. Epub 2012 Jul 30. PubMed 22847441.
Backbone
  Vector backbone: pmCherry-C1
  Backbone manufacturer: Clontech
  Vector type: Mammalian Expression
Growth in bacteria
  Bacterial resistance: Kanamycin, 50 μg/mL
  Growth temperature: 37°C
  Growth strain: DH5alpha
  Copy number: Unknown
Gene/Insert
  Gene/Insert name: 5ptaseOCRL (alt name: phosphatidylinositol 5-phosphatase module of OCRL)
  Species: H. sapiens (human)
  Mutation: D523G
  Entrez Gene: OCRL (a.k.a. DENT2, Dent-2, INPP5F, LOCR, NPHL2, OCRL-1, OCRL1)
  Promoter: CMV
  Tag / fusion protein: mCherry-CRY2 (N terminal on backbone)
  Cloning method: Restriction Enzyme; 5′ cloning site PvuI (unknown if destroyed); 3′ cloning site KpnI (unknown if destroyed)
  Sequencing primers: 5′ Unknown primer sequence
Terms and licenses: Academic/Nonprofit Terms; Industry Terms: Not Available to Industry
How to cite: mCherry-CRY2-5ptaseOCRL(D523G) was a gift from Pietro De Camilli (Addgene plasmid # 66837 ; http://n2t.net/addgene:66837 ; RRID:Addgene_66837)
