>Addgene plasmid #66837 | mCherry-CRY2-5ptaseOCRL(D523G) | addgene partial sequence | sequence record 116714 | mCherry-F 5'-ccccgtaatgcagaagaaga-3'
TACCCCGAGGACGGCGCCCTGAAGGGCGAGATCAAGCAGAGGCTGAAGCTGAAGGACGGCGGCCACTACG
ACGCTGAGGTCAAGACCACCTACAAGGCCAAGAAGCCCGTGCAGCTGCCCGGCGCCTACAACGTCAACAT
CAAGTTGGACATCACCTCCCACAACGAGGACTACACCATCGTGGAACAGTACGAACGCGCCGAGGGCCGC
CACTCCACCGGCGGCATGGACGAGCTGTACAAGAGATCTCGAAGCGCGGCCGCGGGAGCAGGAGGAGCAG
CTCGAGCTATGAAGATGGACAAAAAGACTATAGTTTGGTTTAGAAGAGACCTAAGGATTGAGGATAATCC
TGCATTAGCAGCAGCTGCTCACGAAGGATCTGTTTTTCCTGTCTTCATTTGGTGTCCTGAAGAAGAAGGA
CAGTTTTATCCTGGAAGAGCTTCAAGATGGTGGATGAAACAATCACTTGCTCACTTATCTCAATCCTTGA
AGGCTCTTGGATCTGACCTCACTTTAATCAAAACCCACAACACGATTTCAGCGATCTTGGATTGTATCCG
CGTTACCGGTGCTACAAAAGTCGTCTTTAACCACCTCTATGATCCTGTTTCGTTAGTTCGGGACCATACC
GTAAAGGAGAAGCTGGTGGAACGTGGGATCTCTGTGCAAAGCTACAATGGAGATCTATTGTATGAACCGT
GGGAGATATACTGCGAAAAGGGCAAACCTTTTACGAGTTTCAATTCTTACTGGAAGAAATGCTTAGATAT
GTCGATTGAATCCGTTATGCTTCCTCCTCCTTGGCGGTTGATGCCAATAACTGCAGCGGCTGAAGCGATT
TGGGCGTGTTCGATTGAAGAACTAGGGCTGGAGAATGAGGCCGAGAAACCGAGCAATGCGTTGTTAACTA
GAGCTTGGTCTCCAGGATGGAGCAATGCTGATAAGTTACTAAATGAGTTCATCGAGAAGCAGTTGATAGA
TTATGCAAAGAACAGCAAGAAAGTTGTTGGGAATTCTACTTCACTACTTTCTCCGTATCTCCATTTCGGG
GAAATAAGCGTCAGACAC
