>Addgene plasmid #66837 | mCherry-CRY2-5ptaseOCRL(D523G) | addgene partial sequence | sequence record 116721 | SV40pA-R 5'-GAAATTTGTGATGCTATTGC-3'
TAACAGTTAACAACAACAATTGCATTCATTTTATGTTTCAGGTTCAGGGGGAGGTGTGGGAGGTTTTTTA
AAGCAAGTAAAACCTCTACAAATGTGGTATGGCTGATTATGATCAGTTATCTAGATCCGGTGGATCCCGG
GCCCGCGGTACCTCAATCCACAACCTTCACCCCAATATGGAAGAGGGCGCTAACAGGCTTGTGGCCGCTG
GTTTTCAGTTCCATGTGACTCCGATAATTAAGCTGATTAACATTTGTTCCTCTCCAAAGAATTCGGTCAC
ACCAGGCTGGAACCCGGCATTTCCCACTGGAATCCCACCGGTCTGTTTTAGAGTCATACTTATAAGTGGG
GATGAACTTGATTTCCCCTTCATTGAAGTCAACAAAAGCTTTTTTCTGTGTGCGCTGAATATTTAGCTGG
TCGAATTTCAAGAGTCTCTGAAGGTCTTTCTTATTAATAAGACTTTTCACCTCATTGGCATCAGGCATGC
AAAGTCTATAATTCAAATCTCCCAACCAAATGACAACCTCATGTTTCATGATGTTCAACTGCGGGAGGGT
CTGATTTGGGACCACAAAACTCATTCTCGCACAAATGTCCTTATAATCTTGATTCCTTCTCTCAAAGTCC
TCCACGTGTGCAGCCAGATGGGAATTGACAATGCAAAAGGTGGTGTTGTGAAATACAAATCTCACAGCTA
CCCCACCTTTGTTTCCCATTTTCCCCATGATTCCAGTTCCAACTGTTTCTGTAGCAATATCACGAATGTA
TCGACACTGATCCTTTCTGGCAAATATAAGAAGCATCATCCCAACAAGGCGCACCAGTTGAACTTTCTTA
TACTTGGCTTTGGAATGCAAACCTCTCTCTACAGCCATGGACCATTCTTGTTCCTTCACAGATTCAAAGT
AGAAGAAGGCTTCTGTGCTCAAGTCCAGTTCTTGG
